>Addgene plasmid #82237 | pDONR223_TGFBR1_WT | addgene full sequence | sequence record 164003 | Addgene NGS result
ATGCCTCGGGCATCCAAGCAGCAAGCGCGTTACGCCGTGGGTCGATGTTTGATGTTATGGAGCAGCAACG
ATGTTACGCAGCAGGGCAGTCGCCCTAAAACAAAGTTAAACATTATGAGGGAAGCGGTGATCGCCGAAGT
ATCGACTCAACTATCAGAGGTAGTTGGCGTCATCGAGCGCCATCTCGAACCGACGTTGCTGGCCGTACAT
TTGTACGGCTCCGCAGTGGATGGCGGCCTGAAGCCACACAGTGATATTGATTTGCTGGTTACGGTGACCG
TAAGGCTTGATGAAACAACGCGGCGAGCTTTGATCAACGACCTTTTGGAAACTTCGGCTTCCCCTGGAGA
GAGCGAGATTCTCCGCGCTGTAGAAGTCACCATTGTTGTGCACGACGACATCATTCCGTGGCGTTATCCA
GCTAAGCGCGAACTGCAATTTGGAGAATGGCAGCGCAATGACATTCTTGCAGGTATCTTCGAGCCAGCCA
CGATCGACATTGATCTGGCTATCTTGCTGACAAAAGCAAGAGAACATAGCGTTGCCTTGGTAGGTCCAGC
GGCGGAGGAACTCTTTGATCCGGTTCCTGAACAGGATCTATTTGAGGCGCTAAATGAAACCTTAACGCTA
TGGAACTCGCCGCCCGACTGGGCTGGCGATGAGCGAAATGTAGTGCTTACGTTGTCCCGCATTTGGTACA
GCGCAGTAACCGGCAAAATCGCGCCGAAGGATGTCGCTGCCGACTGGGCAATGGAGCGCCTGCCGGCCCA
GTATCAGCCCGTCATACTTGAAGCTAGACAGGCTTATCTTGGACAAGAAGAAGATCGCTTGGCCTCGCGC
GCAGATCAGTTGGAAGAATTTGTCCACTACGTGAAAGGCGAGATCACCAAGGTAGTCGGCAAATAACCCT
CGAGCCACCCATGACCAAAATCCCTTAACGTGAGTTACGCGTCGTTCCACTGAGCGTCAGACCCCGTAGA
AAAGATCAAAGGATCTTCTTGAGATCCTTTTTTTCTGCGCGTAATCTGCTGCTTGCAAACAAAAAAACCA
CCGCTACCAGCGGTGGTTTGTTTGCCGGATCAAGAGCTACCAACTCTTTTTCCGAAGGTAACTGGCTTCA
GCAGAGCGCAGATACCAAATACTGTTCTTCTAGTGTAGCCGTAGTTAGGCCACCACTTCAAGAACTCTGT
AGCACCGCCTACATACCTCGCTCTGCTAATCCTGTTACCAGTGGCTGCTGCCAGTGGCGATAAGTCGTGT
CTTACCGGGTTGGACTCAAGACGATAGTTACCGGATAAGGCGCAGCGGTCGGGCTGAACGGGGGGTTCGT
GCACACAGCCCAGCTTGGAGCGAACGACCTACACCGAACTGAGATACCTACAGCGTGAGCTATGAGAAAG
CGCCACGCTTCCCGAAGGGAGAAAGGCGGACAGGTATCCGGTAAGCGGCAGGGTCGGAACAGGAGAGCGC
ACGAGGGAGCTTCCAGGGGGAAACGCCTGGTATCTTTATAGTCCTGTCGGGTTTCGCCACCTCTGACTTG
AGCGTCGATTTTTGTGATGCTCGTCAGGGGGGCGGAGCCTATGGAAAAACGCCAGCAACGCGGCCTTTTT
ACGGTTCCTGGCCTTTTGCTGGCCTTTTGCTCACATGTTCTTTCCTGCGTTATCCCCTGATTCTGTGGAT
AACCGTATTACCGCCTTTGAGTGAGCTGATACCGCTCGCCGCAGCCGAACGACCGAGCGCAGCGAGTCAG
TGAGCGAGGAAGCGGAAGAGCGCCCAATACGCAAACCGCCTCTCCCCGCGCGTTGGCCGATTCATTAATG
CAGCTGGCACGACAGGTTTCCCGACTGGAAAGCGGGCAGTGAGCGCAACGCAATTAATACGCGTACCGCT
AGCCAGGAAGAGTTTGTAGAAACGCAAAAAGGCCATCCGTCAGGATGGCCTTCTGCTTAGTTTGATGCCT
GGCAGTTTATGGCGGGCGTCCTGCCCGCCACCCTCCGGGCCGTTGCTTCACAACGTTCAAATCCGCTCCC
GGCGGATTTGTCCTACTCAGGAGAGCGTTCACCGACAAACAACAGATAAAACGAAAGGCCCAGTCTTCCG
ACTGAGCCTTTCGTTTTATTTGATGCCTGGCAGTTCCCTACTCTCGCGTTAACGCTAGCATGGATGTTTT
CCCAGTCACGACGTTGTAAAACGACGGCCAGTCTTAAGCTCGGGCCCCAAATAATGATTTTATTTTGACT
GATAGTGACCTGTTCGTTGCAACAAATTGATGAGCAATGCTTTTTTATAATGCCAACTTTGTACAAAAAA
GTTGGCATGGAGGCGGCGGTCGCTGCTCCGCGTCCCCGGCTGCTCCTCCTCGTGCTGGCGGCGGCGGCGG
CGGCGGCGGCGGCGCTGCTCCCGGGGGCGACGGCGTTACAGTGTTTCTGCCACCTCTGTACAAAAGACAA
TTTTACTTGTGTGACAGATGGGCTCTGCTTTGTCTCTGTCACAGAGACCACAGACAAAGTTATACACAAC
AGCATGTGTATAGCTGAAATTGACTTAATTCCTCGAGATAGGCCGTTTGTATGTGCACCCTCTTCAAAAA
CTGGGTCTGTGACTACAACATATTGCTGCAATCAGGACCATTGCAATAAAATAGAACTTCCAACTACTGG
TTTACCATTGCTTGTTCAGAGAACAATTGCGAGAACTATTGTGTTACAAGAAAGCATTGGCAAAGGTCGA
TTTGGAGAAGTTTGGAGAGGAAAGTGGCGGGGAGAAGAAGTTGCTGTTAAGATATTCTCCTCTAGAGAAG
AACGTTCGTGGTTCCGTGAGGCAGAGATTTATCAAACTGTAATGTTACGTCATGAAAACATCCTGGGATT
TATAGCAGCAGACAATAAAGACAATGGTACTTGGACTCAGCTCTGGTTGGTGTCAGATTATCATGAGCAT
GGATCCCTTTTTGATTACTTAAACAGATACACAGTTACTGTGGAAGGAATGATAAAACTTGCTCTGTCCA
CGGCGAGCGGTCTTGCCCATCTTCACATGGAGATTGTTGGTACCCAAGGAAAGCCAGCCATTGCTCATAG
AGATTTGAAATCAAAGAATATCTTGGTAAAGAAGAATGGAACTTGCTGTATTGCAGACTTAGGACTGGCA
GTAAGACATGATTCAGCCACAGATACCATTGATATTGCTCCAAACCACAGAGTGGGAACAAAAAGGTACA
TGGCCCCTGAAGTTCTCGATGATTCCATAAATATGAAACATTTTGAATCCTTCAAACGTGCTGACATCTA
TGCAATGGGCTTAGTATTCTGGGAAATTGCTCGACGATGTTCCATTGGTGGAATTCATGAAGATTACCAA
CTGCCTTATTATGATCTTGTACCTTCTGACCCATCAGTTGAAGAAATGAGAAAAGTTGTTTGTGAACAGA
AGTTAAGGCCAAATATCCCAAACAGATGGCAGAGCTGTGAAGCCTTGAGAGTAATGGCTAAAATTATGAG
AGAATGTTGGTATGCCAATGGAGCAGCTAGGCTTACAGCATTGCGGATTAAGAAAACATTATCGCAACTC
AGTCAACAGGAAGGCATCAAAATGTACCCAACTTTCTTGTACAAAGTTGGCATTATAAGAAAGCATTGCT
TATCAATTTGTTGCAACGAACAGGTCACTATCAGTCAAAATAAAATCATTATTTGCCATCCAGCTGATAT
CCCCTATAGTGAGTCGTATTACATGGTCATAGCTGTTTCCTGGCAGCTCTGGCCCGTGTCTCAAAATCTC
TGATGTTACATTGCACAAGATAAAAATATATCATCATGCCTCCTCTAGACCAGCCAGGACAGAAATGCCT
CGACTTCGCTGCTACCCAAGGTTGCCGGGTGACGCACACCGTGGAAACGGATGAAGGCACGAACCCAGTG
GACATAAGCCTGTTCGGTTCGTAAGCTGTAATGCAAGTAGCGTATGCGCTCACGCAACTGGTCCAGAACC
TTGACCGAACGCAGCGGTGGTAACGGCGCAGTGGCGGTTTTCATGGCTTGTTATGACTGTTTTTTTGGGG
TACAGTCT
Features (pLannotate 1.2.2; 12 found; start..end, strand, type, name):
     52..108     +  CDS            GmR (fragment): gentamycin acetyltransferase; aacC1; confers resistance to gentamycin
    115..906     +  CDS            SmR: aminoglycoside adenylyltransferase (Murphy, 1985); aadA; confers resistance to spectinomycin and streptomycin
    999..1587    +  rep_origin     ori: high-copy-number ColE1/pMB1/pBR322/pUC origin of replication
   1770..1862    +  CDS            lacI (fragment): lac repressor; lacI; The lac repressor binds to the lac operator to inhibit transcription in E. coli. This inhibition can be relieved by adding lactose or isopropyl-β-D-thiogalactopyranoside (IPTG).
   1917..1944    -  terminator     rrnB T2 terminator: transcription terminator T2 from the E. coli rrnB gene
   2076..2119    +  terminator     rrnB T1 terminator: Escherichia coli rrnB; transcription terminator T1 from the E. coli rrnB gene
   2166..2202    -  CDS            lacZα (fragment): LacZα fragment of β-galactosidase; lacZ fragment
   2219..2314    +  protein_bind   attL3: mutant version of attL; recombination site for the Gateway® LR reaction LR Clonase™
   2317..3594    +  CDS            TGFBR1 (fragment): TGFR1_HUMAN - Also known as ALK5, SKR4. Experimental evidence at protein level: Swiss-Prot protein existence level 1. Transmembrane serine/threonine kinase forming with the TGF- beta type II serine/threonine kinase receptor, TGFBR2, the non- promiscuous receptor for the TGF-beta cytokines TGFB1, TGFB2 and TGFB3. Transduces the TGFB1, TGFB2 and TGFB3 signal from the cell surface to the cytoplasm and is thus regulating a plethora of physiological and pathological processes including cell cycle arrest in epithelial and hematopoietic cells, control of mesenchymal cell proliferation and differentia
   3596..3695    -  protein_bind   attL2: mutant version of attL; recombination site for the Gateway® LR reaction LR Clonase™
   3713..3731    -  promoter       T7 promoter: promoter for bacteriophage T7 RNA polymerase
   3921..3944    +  promoter       Pc promoter (fragment): intI1 (promoter lies within the coding sequence); class 1 integron promoter
