[The description below was written by a language model from this plasmid's Addgene catalogue record and pLannotate feature annotations shown in this document.]
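Description:
pDONR223_TGFBR1_WT is a Gateway entry clone built on the Invitrogen pDONR223 backbone and carrying the wild-type human TGFBR1 open reading frame, as part of the Target Accelerator Plasmid Collection. It is a purely bacterial shuttle plasmid. It replicates from a high-copy ColE1/pUC-type origin and is selected with spectinomycin through the aadA aminoglycoside adenylyltransferase gene (SmR). A fragment of the class 1 integron Pc promoter and a remnant of a gentamicin acetyltransferase gene are annotated upstream of SmR. rrnB T1 and T2 terminators sit upstream of the cloning region and insulate the insert from read-through transcription. Small lacI and lacZα fragments are annotated as backbone remnants.

The TGFBR1 coding sequence (ALK5, the TGF-β type I serine/threonine kinase receptor that pairs with TGFBR2 to relay TGF-β signals) spans about 1.28 kb in the 4,068 nt sequenced record. It is annotated as a fragment match to the Swiss-Prot entry, which may reflect the isoform given by the listed transcript reference. It is flanked by two attL sites, annotated by the software as attL3 and attL2, which allow LR Clonase-mediated transfer into any compatible Gateway destination vector. The record lists no promoter for the insert. A T7 promoter lies just outside the downstream attL site and points back towards the insert, so the plasmid itself is not an expression construct. The ORF is in the "open" configuration with no stop codon after the insert, which permits in-frame C-terminal fusions to tags or reporters supplied by the destination vector.

The catalogue's Entrez Gene field lists TGFB1, the ligand, whereas the insert name and the sequence annotation both indicate the receptor TGFBR1. The clone serves as the wild-type reference for functional comparison of cancer-associated variant alleles.
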