Addgene plasmid #82237: pDONR223_TGFBR1_WT
Purpose: Gateway Donor vector containing TGFBR1 , part of the Target Accelerator Plasmid Collection.
Depositing lab: Jesse Boehm & William Hahn & David Root. Depositing organization: Broad Institute. Publication: Systematic Functional Interrogation of Rare Cancer Variants Identifies Oncogenic Alleles. Kim E, Ilic N, Shrestha Y, Zou L, Kamburov A, Zhu C, Yang X, Lubonja R, Tran N, Nguyen C, Lawrence MS, Piccioni F, Bagul M, Doench JG, Chouinard CR, Wu X, Hogstrom L, Natoli T, Tamayo P, Horn H, Corsello SM, Lage K, Root DE, Subramanian A, Golub TR, Getz G, Boehm JS, Hahn WC. Cancer Discov. 2016 Jul;6(7):714-26. doi: 10.1158/2159-8290.CD-16-0160. Epub 2016 May 4. PubMed 27147599.
Backbone
  Vector backbone: pDONR223
  Backbone manufacturer: Invitrogen
  Backbone size w/o insert (bp): 2790
  Vector type: Gateway Entry vector
Growth in bacteria
  Bacterial resistance: Spectinomycin, 50 μg/mL
  Growth temperature: 37°C
  Growth strain: DH5alpha
  Copy number: High Copy
Gene/Insert
  Gene/Insert name: TGFBR1 (alt name: NM_001130916.2)
  Species: H. sapiens (human)
  Mutation: WT
  Entrez Gene: TGFB1 (a.k.a. CAEND1, CED, DPD1, IBDIMDE, LAP, TGF-beta1, TGFB, TGFbeta)
  Promoter: None
  Cloning method: Gateway Cloning
  Sequencing primers: 5′ M13pUC-fwd; 3′ M13-Rev
Terms and licenses: Academic/Nonprofit Terms; Industry Terms: Not Available to Industry
Depositor comments: Open state: NO stop codon immediately follows insert. Supporting reference: Systematic morphological profiling of human gene and allele function via Cell Painting. Rohban MH, et al. Elife. 2017, Mar 18;6. pii: e24060. PubMed PMID 28315521
How to cite: pDONR223_TGFBR1_WT was a gift from Jesse Boehm & William Hahn & David Root (Addgene plasmid # 82237 ; http://n2t.net/addgene:82237 ; RRID:Addgene_82237)
