>Addgene plasmid #82237 | pDONR223_TGFBR1_WT | depositor partial sequence | sequence record 155608 | Insert sequence
ATGGAGGCGGCGGTCGCTGCTCCGCGTCCCCGGCTGCTCCTCCTCGTGCTGGCGGCGGCGGCGGCGGCGG
CGGCGGCGCTGCTCCCGGGGGCGACGGCGTTACAGTGTTTCTGCCACCTCTGTACAAAAGACAATTTTAC
TTGTGTGACAGATGGGCTCTGCTTTGTCTCTGTCACAGAGACCACAGACAAAGTTATACACAACAGCATG
TGTATAGCTGAAATTGACTTAATTCCTCGAGATAGGCCGTTTGTATGTGCACCCTCTTCAAAAACTGGGT
CTGTGACTACAACATATTGCTGCAATCAGGACCATTGCAATAAAATAGAACTTCCAACTACTGGTTTACC
ATTGCTTGTTCAGAGAACAATTGCGAGAACTATTGTGTTACAAGAAAGCATTGGCAAAGGTCGATTTGGA
GAAGTTTGGAGAGGAAAGTGGCGGGGAGAAGAAGTTGCTGTTAAGATATTCTCCTCTAGAGAAGAACGTT
CGTGGTTCCGTGAGGCAGAGATTTATCAAACTGTAATGTTACGTCATGAAAACATCCTGGGATTTATAGC
AGCAGACAATAAAGACAATGGTACTTGGACTCAGCTCTGGTTGGTGTCAGATTATCATGAGCATGGATCC
CTTTTTGATTACTTAAACAGATACACAGTTACTGTGGAAGGAATGATAAAACTTGCTCTGTCCACGGCGA
GCGGTCTTGCCCATCTTCACATGGAGATTGTTGGTACCCAAGGAAAGCCAGCCATTGCTCATAGAGATTT
GAAATCAAAGAATATCTTGGTAAAGAAGAATGGAACTTGCTGTATTGCAGACTTAGGACTGGCAGTAAGA
CATGATTCAGCCACAGATACCATTGATATTGCTCCAAACCACAGAGTGGGAACAAAAAGGTACATGGCCC
CTGAAGTTCTCGATGATTCCATAAATATGAAACATTTTGAATCCTTCAAACGTGCTGACATCTATGCAAT
GGGCTTAGTATTCTGGGAAATTGCTCGACGATGTTCCATTGGTGGAATTCATGAAGATTACCAACTGCCT
TATTATGATCTTGTACCTTCTGACCCATCAGTTGAAGAAATGAGAAAAGTTGTTTGTGAACAGAAGTTAA
GGCCAAATATCCCAAACAGATGGCAGAGCTGTGAAGCCTTGAGAGTAATGGCTAAAATTATGAGAGAATG
TTGGTATGCCAATGGAGCAGCTAGGCTTACAGCATTGCGGATTAAGAAAACATTATCGCAACTCAGTCAA
CAGGAAGGCATCAAAATG
